>Addgene plasmid #191998 | pLenti-CMV_ACE2-Flag_Hygro | addgene full sequence | sequence record 376125 | Addgene NGS Result
TCATGACCAAAATCCCTTAACGTGAGTTTTCGTTCCACTGAGCGTCAGACCCCGTAGAAAAGATCAAAGG
ATCTTCTTGAGATCCTTTTTTTCTGCGCGTAATCTGCTGCTTGCAAACAAAAAAACCACCGCTACCAGCG
GTGGTTTGTTTGCCGGATCAAGAGCTACCAACTCTTTTTCCGAAGGTAACTGGCTTCAGCAGAGCGCAGA
TACCAAATACTGTTCTTCTAGTGTAGCCGTAGTTAGGCCACCACTTCAAGAACTCTGTAGCACCGCCTAC
ATACCTCGCTCTGCTAATCCTGTTACCAGTGGCTGCTGCCAGTGGCGATAAGTCGTGTCTTACCGGGTTG
GACTCAAGACGATAGTTACCGGATAAGGCGCAGCGGTCGGGCTGAACGGGGGGTTCGTGCACACAGCCCA
GCTTGGAGCGAACGACCTACACCGAACTGAGATACCTACAGCGTGAGCTATGAGAAAGCGCCACGCTTCC
CGAAGGGAGAAAGGCGGACAGGTATCCGGTAAGCGGCAGGGTCGGAACAGGAGAGCGCACGAGGGAGCTT
CCAGGGGGAAACGCCTGGTATCTTTATAGTCCTGTCGGGTTTCGCCACCTCTGACTTGAGCGTCGATTTT
TGTGATGCTCGTCAGGGGGGCGGAGCCTATGGAAAAACGCCAGCAACGCGGCCTTTTTACGGTTCCTGGC
CTTTTGCTGGCCTTTTGCTCACATGTTCTTTCCTGCGTTATCCCCTGATTCTGTGGATAACCGTATTACC
GCCTTTGAGTGAGCTGATACCGCTCGCCGCAGCCGAACGACCGAGCGCAGCGAGTCAGTGAGCGAGGAAG
CGGAAGAGCGCCCAATACGCAAACCGCCTCTCCCCGCGCGTTGGCCGATTCATTAATGCAGCTGGCACGA
CAGGTTTCCCGACTGGAAAGCGGGCAGTGAGCGCAACGCAATTAATGTGAGTTAGCTCACTCATTAGGCA
CCCCAGGCTTTACACTTTATGCTTCCGGCTCGTATGTTGTGTGGAATTGTGAGCGGATAACAATTTCACA
CAGGAAACAGCTATGACCATGATTACGCCAAGCGCGCAATTAACCCTCACTAAAGGGAACAAAAGCTGGA
GCTGCAAGCTTAATGTAGTCTTATGCAATACTCTTGTAGTCTTGCAACATGGTAACGATGAGTTAGCAAC
ATGCCTTACAAGGAGAGAAAAAGCACCGTGCATGCCGATTGGTGGAAGTAAGGTGGTACGATCGTGCCTT
ATTAGGAAGGCAACAGACGGGTCTGACATGGATTGGACGAACCACTGAATTGCCGCATTGCAGAGATATT
GTATTTAAGTGCCTAGCTCGATACATAAACGGGTCTCTCTGGTTAGACCAGATCTGAGCCTGGGAGCTCT
CTGGCTAACTAGGGAACCCACTGCTTAAGCCTCAATAAAGCTTGCCTTGAGTGCTTCAAGTAGTGTGTGC
CCGTCTGTTGTGTGACTCTGGTAACTAGAGATCCCTCAGACCCTTTTAGTCAGTGTGGAAAATCTCTAGC
AGTGGCGCCCGAACAGGGACTTGAAAGCGAAAGGGAAACCAGAGGAGCTCTCTCGACGCAGGACTCGGCT
TGCTGAAGCGCGCACGGCAAGAGGCGAGGGGCGGCGACTGGTGAGTACGCCAAAAATTTTGACTAGCGGA
GGCTAGAAGGAGAGAGATGGGTGCGAGAGCGTCAGTATTAAGCGGGGGAGAATTAGATCGCGATGGGAAA
AAATTCGGTTAAGGCCAGGGGGAAAGAAAAAATATAAATTAAAACATATAGTATGGGCAAGCAGGGAGCT
AGAACGATTCGCAGTTAATCCTGGCCTGTTAGAAACATCAGAAGGCTGTAGACAAATACTGGGACAGCTA
CAACCATCCCTTCAGACAGGATCAGAAGAACTTAGATCATTATATAATACAGTAGCAACCCTCTATTGTG
TGCATCAAAGGATAGAGATAAAAGACACCAAGGAAGCTTTAGACAAGATAGAGGAAGAGCAAAACAAAAG
TAAGACCACCGCACAGCAAGCGGCCGCTGATCTTCAGACCTGGAGGAGGAGATATGAGGGACAATTGGAG
AAGTGAATTATATAAATATAAAGTAGTAAAAATTGAACCATTAGGAGTAGCACCCACCAAGGCAAAGAGA
AGAGTGGTGCAGAGAGAAAAAAGAGCAGTGGGAATAGGAGCTTTGTTCCTTGGGTTCTTGGGAGCAGCAG
GAAGCACTATGGGCGCAGCGTCAATGACGCTGACGGTACAGGCCAGACAATTATTGTCTGGTATAGTGCA
GCAGCAGAACAATTTGCTGAGGGCTATTGAGGCGCAACAGCATCTGTTGCAACTCACAGTCTGGGGCATC
AAGCAGCTCCAGGCAAGAATCCTGGCTGTGGAAAGATACCTAAAGGATCAACAGCTCCTGGGGATTTGGG
GTTGCTCTGGAAAACTCATTTGCACCACTGCTGTGCCTTGGAATGCTAGTTGGAGTAATAAATCTCTGGA
ACAGATTTGGAATCACACGACCTGGATGGAGTGGGACAGAGAAATTAACAATTACACAAGCTTAATACAC
TCCTTAATTGAAGAATCGCAAAACCAGCAAGAAAAGAATGAACAAGAATTATTGGAATTAGATAAATGGG
CAAGTTTGTGGAATTGGTTTAACATAACAAATTGGCTGTGGTATATAAAATTATTCATAATGATAGTAGG
AGGCTTGGTAGGTTTAAGAATAGTTTTTGCTGTACTTTCTATAGTGAATAGAGTTAGGCAGGGATATTCA
CCATTATCGTTTCAGACCCACCTCCCAACCCCGAGGGGACCCGACAGGCCCGAAGGAATAGAAGAAGAAG
GTGGAGAGAGAGACAGAGACAGATCCATTCGATTAGTGAACGGATCTCGACGGTATCGGTTAACTTTTAA
AAGAAAAGGGGGGATTGGGGGGTACAGTGCAGGGGAAAGAATAGTAGACATAATAGCAACAGACATACAA
ACTAAAGAATTACAAAAACAAATTACAAAATTCAAAATTTTATCGATAAGCTTGGGAGTTCCGCGTTACA
TAACTTACGGTAAATGGCCCGCCTGGCTGACCGCCCAACGACCCCCGCCCATTGACGTCAATAATGACGT
ATGTTCCCATAGTAACGCCAATAGGGACTTTCCATTGACGTCAATGGGTGGAGTATTTACGGTAAACTGC
CCACTTGGCAGTACATCAAGTGTATCATATGCCAAGTACGCCCCCTATTGACGTCAATGACGGTAAATGG
CCCGCCTGGCATTATGCCCAGTACATGACCTTATGGGACTTTCCTACTTGGCAGTACATCTACGTATTAG
TCATCGCTATTACCATGGTGATGCGGTTTTGGCAGTACATCAATGGGCGTGGATAGCGGTTTGACTCACG
GGGATTTCCAAGTCTCCACCCCATTGACGTCAATGGGAGTTTGTTTTGGCACCAAAATCAACGGGACTTT
CCAAAATGTCGTAACAACTCCGCCCCATTGACGCAAATGGGCGGTAGGCGTGTACGGTGGGAGGTCTATA
TAAGCAGAGCTCGTTTAGTGAACCGTCAGATCGCCTGGAGACGCCATCCACGCTGTTTTGACCTCCATAG
AAGACACCGACTCTAGTCCAGTGTGGTGGAATTCTGCAGATATCAACAAGTTTGTACAAAAAAGCTGAAC
GAGAAACGTAAAATGATATAAATATCAATATATTAAATTAGATTTTGCATAAAAAACAGACTACATAATA
CTGTAAAACACAACATATCCAGTCACTATGGCGGCCGCATTAGGCACCCCAGGCTTTACACTTTATGCTT
CCGGCTCGTATAATGTGTGGATTTTGAGTTAGACCATGTCAAGCTCTTCCTGGCTCCTTCTCAGCCTTGT
TGCTGTAACTGCTGCTCAGTCCACCATTGAGGAACAGGCCAAGACATTTTTGGACAAGTTTAACCACGAA
GCCGAAGACCTGTTCTATCAAAGTTCACTTGCTTCTTGGAATTATAACACCAATATTACTGAAGAGAATG
TCCAAAACATGAATAATGCTGGGGACAAATGGTCTGCCTTTTTAAAGGAACAGTCCACACTTGCCCAAAT
GTATCCACTACAAGAAATTCAGAATCTCACAGTCAAGCTTCAGCTGCAGGCTCTTCAGCAAAATGGGTCT
TCAGTGCTCTCAGAAGACAAGAGCAAACGGTTGAACACAATTCTAAATACAATGAGCACCATCTACAGTA
CTGGAAAAGTTTGTAACCCAGATAATCCACAAGAATGCTTATTACTTGAACCAGGTTTGAATGAAATAAT
GGCAAACAGTTTAGACTACAATGAGAGGCTCTGGGCTTGGGAAAGCTGGAGATCTGAGGTCGGCAAGCAG
CTGAGGCCATTATATGAAGAGTATGTGGTCTTGAAAAATGAGATGGCAAGAGCAAATCATTATGAGGACT
ATGGGGATTATTGGAGAGGAGACTATGAAGTAAATGGGGTAGATGGCTATGACTACAGCCGCGGCCAGTT
GATTGAAGATGTGGAACATACCTTTGAAGAGATTAAACCATTATATGAACATCTTCATGCCTATGTGAGG
GCAAAGTTGATGAATGCCTATCCTTCCTATATCAGTCCAATTGGATGCCTCCCTGCTCATTTGCTTGGTG
ATATGTGGGGTAGATTTTGGACAAATCTGTACTCTTTGACAGTTCCCTTTGGACAGAAACCAAACATAGA
TGTTACTGATGCAATGGTGGACCAGGCCTGGGATGCACAGAGAATATTCAAGGAGGCCGAGAAGTTCTTT
GTATCTGTTGGTCTTCCTAATATGACTCAAGGATTCTGGGAAAATTCCATGCTAACGGACCCAGGAAATG
TTCAGAAAGCAGTCTGCCATCCCACAGCTTGGGACCTGGGGAAGGGCGACTTCAGGATCCTTATGTGCAC
AAAGGTGACAATGGACGACTTCCTGACAGCTCATCATGAGATGGGGCATATCCAGTATGATATGGCATAT
GCTGCACAACCTTTTCTGCTAAGAAATGGAGCTAATGAAGGATTCCATGAAGCTGTTGGGGAAATCATGT
CACTTTCTGCAGCCACACCTAAGCATTTAAAATCCATTGGTCTTCTGTCACCCGATTTTCAAGAAGACAA
TGAAACAGAAATAAACTTCCTGCTCAAACAAGCACTCACGATTGTTGGGACTCTGCCATTTACTTACATG
TTAGAGAAGTGGAGGTGGATGGTCTTTAAAGGGGAAATTCCCAAAGACCAGTGGATGAAAAAGTGGTGGG
AGATGAAGCGAGAGATAGTTGGGGTGGTGGAACCTGTGCCCCATGATGAAACATACTGTGACCCCGCATC
TCTGTTCCATGTTTCTAATGATTACTCATTCATTCGATATTACACAAGGACCCTTTACCAATTCCAGTTT
CAAGAAGCACTTTGTCAAGCAGCTAAACATGAAGGCCCTCTGCACAAATGTGACATCTCAAACTCTACAG
AAGCTGGACAGAAACTGTTCAATATGCTGAGGCTTGGAAAATCAGAACCCTGGACCCTAGCATTGGAAAA
TGTTGTAGGAGCAAAGAACATGAATGTAAGGCCACTGCTCAACTACTTTGAGCCCTTATTTACCTGGCTG
AAAGACCAGAACAAGAATTCTTTTGTGGGATGGAGTACCGACTGGAGTCCATATGCAGACCAAAGCATCA
AAGTGAGGATAAGCCTAAAATCAGCTCTTGGAGATAAAGCATATGAATGGAACGACAATGAAATGTACCT
GTTCCGATCATCTGTTGCATATGCTATGAGGCAGTACTTTTTAAAAGTAAAAAATCAGATGATTCTTTTT
GGGGAGGAGGATGTGCGAGTGGCTAATTTGAAACCAAGAATCTCCTTTAATTTCTTTGTCACTGCACCTA
AAAATGTGTCTGATATCATTCCTAGAACTGAAGTTGAAAAGGCCATCAGGATGTCCCGGAGCCGTATCAA
TGATGCTTTCCGTCTGAATGACAACAGCCTAGAGTTTCTGGGGATACAGCCAACACTTGGACCTCCTAAC
CAGCCCCCTGTTTCCATATGGCTGATTGTTTTTGGAGTTGTGATGGGAGTGATAGTGGTTGGCATTGTCA
TCCTGATCTTCACTGGGATCAGAGATCGGAAGAAGAAAAATAAAGCAAGAAGTGGAGAAAATCCTTATGC
CTCCATCGATATTAGCAAAGGAGAAAATAATCCAGGATTCCAAAACACTGATGATGTTCAGACCTCCTTT
GATTACAAGGATGACGACGATAAGTAATCGACCATAGTGACTGGATATGTTGTGTTTTACAGTATTATGT
AGTCTGTTTTTTATGCAAAATCTAATTTAATATATTGATATTTATATCATTTTACGTTTCTCGTTCAGCT
TTCTTGTACAAAGTGGTTGATATCCAGCACAGTGGCGGCCGCTCGACAATCAACCTCTGGATTACAAAAT
TTGTGAAAGATTGACTGGTATTCTTAACTATGTTGCTCCTTTTACGCTATGTGGATACGCTGCTTTAATG
CCTTTGTATCATGCTATTGCTTCCCGTATGGCTTTCATTTTCTCCTCCTTGTATAAATCCTGGTTGCTGT
CTCTTTATGAGGAGTTGTGGCCCGTTGTCAGGCAACGTGGCGTGGTGTGCACTGTGTTTGCTGACGCAAC
CCCCACTGGTTGGGGCATTGCCACCACCTGTCAGCTCCTTTCCGGGACTTTCGCTTTCCCCCTCCCTATT
GCCACGGCGGAACTCATCGCCGCCTGCCTTGCCCGCTGCTGGACAGGGGCTCGGCTGTTGGGCACTGACA
ATTCCGTGGTGTTGTCGGGGAAGCTGACGTCCTTTCCATGGCTGCTCGCCTGTGTTGCCACCTGGATTCT
GCGCGGGACGTCCTTCTGCTACGTCCCTTCGGCCCTCAATCCAGCGGACCTTCCTTCCCGCGGCCTGCTG
CCGGCTCTGCGGCCTCTTCCGCGTCTTCGCCTTCGCCCTCAGACGAGTCGGATCTCCCTTTGGGCCGCCT
CCCCGCCTGGAATTCTGCAGATATCCGGACTAGTGATCTCTCGAGGTTAACGAATTCTACCGGGTAGGGG
AGGCGCTTTTCCCAAGGCAGTCTGGAGCATGCGCTTTAGCAGCCCCGCTGGGCACTTGGCGCTACACAAG
TGGCCTCTGGCCTCGCACACATTCCACATCCACCGGTAGGCGCCAACCGGCTCCGTTCTTTGGTGGCCCC
TTCGCGCCACCTTCTACTCCTCCCCTAGTCAGGAAGTTCCCCCCCGCCCCGCAGCTCGCGTCGTGCAGGA
CGTGACAAATGGAAGTAGCACGTCTCACTAGTCTCGTGCAGATGGACAGCACCGCTGAGCAATGGAAGCG
GGTAGGCCTTTGGGGCAGCGGCCAATAGCAGCTTTGCTCCTTCGCTTTCTGGGCTCAGAGGCTGGGAAGG
GGTGGGTCCGGGGGCGGGCTCAGGGGCGGGCTCAGGGGCGGGGCGGGCGCCCGAAGGTCCTCCGGAGGCC
CGGCATTCTGCACGCTTCAAAAGCGCACGTCTGCCGCGCTGTTCTCCTCTTCCTCATCTCCGGGCCTTTC
GACCTGCATCCCGCCACCATGAAAAAGCCTGAACTCACCGCGACGTCTGTCGAGAAGTTTCTGATCGAAA
AGTTCGACAGCGTCTCCGACCTGATGCAGCTCTCGGAGGGCGAAGAATCTCGTGCTTTCAGCTTCGATGT
AGGAGGGCGTGGATATGTCCTGCGGGTAAATAGCTGCGCCGATGGTTTCTACAAAGATCGTTATGTTTAT
CGGCACTTTGCATCGGCCGCGCTCCCGATTCCGGAAGTGCTTGACATTGGGGAATTCAGCGAGAGCCTGA
CCTATTGCATCTCCCGCCGTGCACAGGGTGTCACGTTGCAAGACCTGCCTGAAACCGAACTGCCCGCTGT
TCTGCAGCCGGTCGCGGAGGCCATGGATGCGATCGCTGCGGCCGATCTTAGCCAGACGAGCGGGTTCGGC
CCATTCGGACCGCAAGGAATCGGTCAATACACTACATGGCGTGATTTCATATGCGCGATTGCTGATCCCC
ATGTGTATCACTGGCAAACTGTGATGGACGACACCGTCAGTGCGTCCGTCGCGCAGGCTCTCGATGAGCT
GATGCTTTGGGCCGAGGACTGCCCCGAAGTCCGGCACCTCGTGCACGCGGATTTCGGCTCCAACAATGTC
CTGACGGACAATGGCCGCATAACAGCGGTCATTGACTGGAGCGAGGCGATGTTCGGGGATTCCCAATACG
AGGTCGCCAACATCTTCTTCTGGAGGCCGTGGTTGGCTTGTATGGAGCAGCAGACGCGCTACTTCGAGCG
GAGGCATCCGGAGCTTGCAGGATCGCCGCGGCTCCGGGCGTATATGCTCCGCATTGGTCTTGACCAACTC
TATCAGAGCTTGGTTGACGGCAATTTCGATGATGCAGCTTGGGCGCAGGGTCGATGCGACGCAATCGTCC
GATCCGGAGCCGGGACTGTCGGGCGTACACAAATCGCCCGCAGAAGCGCGGCCGTCTGGACCGATGGCTG
TGTAGAAGTACTCGCCGATAGTGGAAACCGACGCCCCAGCACTCGTCCGAGGGCAAAGGAATAGAGTAGA
TGCCGACCGAACAAGAGCTGATTTCGAGAACGCCTCAGCCAGCAACTCGCGCGAGCCTAGCAAGGCAAAT
GCGAGAGAACGGCCTTACGCTTGGTGGCACAGTTCTCGTCCACAGTTCGCTAAGCTCGCTCGGCTGGGTC
GCGGGAGGGCCGGTCGCAGTGATTCAGGCCCTTCTGGATTGTGTTGGTCCCCAGGGCACGATTGTCATGC
CCACGCACTCGGGTGATCTGACTGATCCCGCAGATTGGAGATCGCCGCCCGTGCCTGCCGATTGGGTGCA
GATCCGTCGAGGGCCCGGTACCTTTAAGACCAATGACTTACAAGGCAGCTGTAGATCTTAGCCACTTTTT
AAAAGAAAAGGGGGGACTGGAAGGGCTAGCTCACTCCCAACGAAGACAAGATCTGCTTTTTGCTTGTACT
GGGTCTCTCTGGTTAGACCAGATCTGAGCCTGGGAGCTCTCTGGCTAACTAGGGAACCCACTGCTTAAGC
CTCAATAAAGCTTGCCTTGAGTGCTTCAAGTAGTGTGTGCCCGTCTGTTGTGTGACTCTGGTAACTAGAG
ATCCCTCAGACCCTTTTAGTCAGTGTGGAAAATCTCTAGCAGTAGTAGTTCATGTCATCTTATTATTCAG
TATTTATAACTTGCAAAGAAATGAATATCAGAGAGTGAGAGGAACTTGTTTATTGCAGCTTATAATGGTT
ACAAATAAAGCAATAGCATCACAAATTTCACAAATAAAGCATTTTTTTCACTGCATTCTAGTTGTGGTTT
GTCCAAACTCATCAATGTATCTTATCATGTCTGGCTCTAGCTATCCCGCCCCTAACTCCGCCCATCCCGC
CCCTAACTCCGCCCAGTTCCGCCCATTCTCCGCCCCATGGCTGACTAATTTTTTTTATTTATGCAGAGGC
CGAGGCCGCCTCGGCCTCTGAGCTATTCCAGAAGTAGTGAGGAGGCTTTTTTGGAGGCCTAGGGACGTAC
CCAATTCGCCCTATAGTGAGTCGTATTACGCGCGCTCACTGGCCGTCGTTTTACAACGTCGTGACTGGGA
AAACCCTGGCGTTACCCAACTTAATCGCCTTGCAGCACATCCCCCTTTCGCCAGCTGGCGTAATAGCGAA
GAGGCCCGCACCGATCGCCCTTCCCAACAGTTGCGCAGCCTGAATGGCGAATGGG
[124 nt withheld, positions 9856-9979]
C
[91 nt withheld, positions 9981-10071]
A
[49 nt withheld, positions 10073-10121]
CCTTTGACGTTGGAGTCCACGTTCTTT
[37 nt withheld, positions 10149-10185]
ACCCTATCTCGGTCTATTCTTTTGATTTATAAGGGATTTTGCCGATTTCGGCCTATTGGTTAAAAAATGA
GCTGATTTAACAAAAATTTAACGCGAATTTTAACAAAATATTAACGCTTACAATTTAGGTGGCACTTTTC
GGGGAAATGTGCGCGGAACCCCTATTTGTTTATTTTTCTAAATACATTCAAATATGTATCCGCTCATGAG
ACAATAACCCTGATAAATGCTTCAATAATATTGAAAAAGGAAGAGTATGAGTATTCAACATTTCCGTGTC
GCCCTTATTCCCTTTTTTGCGGCATTTTGCCTTCCTGTTTTTGCTCACCCAGAAACGCTGGTGAAAGTAA
AAGATGCTGAAGATCAGTTGGGTGCACGAGTGGGTTACATCGAACTGGATCTCAACAGCGGTAAGATCCT
TGAGAGTTTTCGCCCCGAAGAACGTTTTCCAATGATGAGCACTTTTAAAGTTCTGCTATGTGGCGCGGTA
TTATCCCGTATTGACGCCGGGCAAGAGCAACTCGGTCGCCGCATACACTATTCTCAGAATGACTTGGTTG
AGTACTCACCAGTCACAGAAAAGCATCTTACGGATGGCATGACAGTAAGAGAATTATGCAGTGCTGCCAT
AACCATGAGTGATAACACTGCGGCCAACTTACTTCTGACAACGATCGGAGGACCGAAGGAGCTAACCGCT
TTTTTGCACAACATGGGGGATCATGTAACTCGCCTTGATCGTTGGGAACCGGAGCTGAATGAAGCCATAC
CAAACGACGAGCGTGACACCACGATGCCTGTAGCAATGGCAACAACGTTGCGCAAACTATTAACTGGCGA
ACTACTTACTCTAGCTTCCCGGCAACAATTAATAGACTGGATGGAGGCGGATAAAGTTGCAGGACCACTT
CTGCGCTCGGCCCTTCCGGCTGGCTGGTTTATTGCTGATAAATCTGGAGCCGGTGAGCGTGGGTCTCGCG
GTATCATTGCAGCACTGGGGCCAGATGGTAAGCCCTCCCGTATCGTAGTTATCTACACGACGGGGAGTCA
GGCAACTATGGATGAACGAAATAGACAGATCGCTGAGATAGGTGCCTCACTGATTAAGCATTGGTAACTG
TCAGACCAAGTTTACTCATATATACTTTAGATTGATTTAAAACTTCATTTTTAATTTAAAAGGATCTAGG
TGAAGATCCTTTTTGATAATC
Features (pLannotate 1.2.2; 33 found; start..end, strand, type, name):
     77..665     +  rep_origin     ori: high-copy-number ColE1/pMB1/pBR322/pUC origin of replication
    848..940     +  CDS            lacI (fragment): lac repressor; lacI; The lac repressor binds to the lac operator to inhibit transcription in E. coli. This inhibition can be relieved by adding lactose or isopropyl-β-D-thiogalactopyranoside (IPTG).
    953..974     +  protein_bind   CAP binding site: CAP binding activates transcription in the presence of cAMP. E. coli catabolite activator protein
    989..1019    +  promoter       lac promoter: promoter for the E. coli lac operon
   1023..1045    +  protein_bind   lac operator (fragment): The lac repressor binds to the lac operator to inhibit transcription in E. coli. This inhibition can be relieved by adding lactose or isopropyl-β-D-thiogalactopyranoside (IPTG). lac repressor encoded by lacI
   1088..1106    +  promoter       T3 promoter: promoter for bacteriophage T3 RNA polymerase
   1134..1360    +  promoter       RSV promoter: Rous sarcoma virus enhancer/promoter
   1361..1541    +  LTR            5' LTR (truncated): truncated 5' long terminal repeat (LTR) from HIV-1
   1588..1713    +  misc_feature   HIV-1 Ψ: packaging signal of human immunodeficiency virus type 1
   1697..2060    +  CDS            HIV-1 gag (fragment): gag protein from human immunodeficiency virus 1; gag
   2206..2439    +  misc_feature   RRE: The Rev response element (RRE) of HIV-1 allows for Rev-dependent mRNA export from the nucleus to the cytoplasm.
   2816..2916    +  CDS            Rev (fragment): human immunodeficiency virus 1 (HIV-1) Rev protein; rev; enhances nuclear export of unspliced and incompletely spliced viral mRNAs
   2935..3051    +  misc_feature   cPPT/CTS: central polypurine tract and central termination sequence of HIV-1
   3074..3377    +  enhancer       CMV enhancer: human cytomegalovirus immediate early enhancer
   3378..3581    +  promoter       CMV promoter: human cytomegalovirus (CMV) immediate early promoter
   3686..3810    +  protein_bind   attR1: mutant version of attR; recombination site for the Gateway® LR reaction LR Clonase™
   3835..3865    +  promoter       lac UV5 promoter: E. coli lac promoter with an "up" mutation
   3886..6300    +  CDS            ACE2: ACE2_HUMAN - Experimental evidence at protein level: Swiss-Prot protein existence level 1. [Isoform 2]: (Microbial infection) Non-functional as a receptor for human coronavirus SARS-CoV-2. From Homo sapiens (Human).
   6301..6324    +  CDS            3xFLAG (fragment): three tandem FLAG® epitope tags
   6333..6457    -  protein_bind   attR2: mutant version of attR; recombination site for the Gateway® LR reaction LR Clonase™
   6488..7076    +  misc_feature   WPRE: woodchuck hepatitis virus posttranscriptional regulatory element
   7132..7631    +  promoter       PGK promoter: mouse phosphoglycerate kinase 1 promoter
   7649..8674    +  CDS            HygR: aminoglycoside phosphotransferase from E. coli; aph(4)-Ia; confers resistance to hygromycin
   8692..8970    +  CDS            yokD (fragment): YOKD_BACSU - Experimental evidence at protein level: Swiss-Prot protein existence level 1. May contribute to antibiotic resistance. From Bacillus subtilis (strain 168).
   8978..9115    +  CDS            nef (fragment): NEF_HV1LA - Experimental evidence at protein level: Swiss-Prot protein existence level 1. Extracellular Nef protein targets CD4(+) T-lymphocytes for apoptosis by interacting with CXCR4 surface receptors. From Human immunodeficiency virus type 1 group M subtype B (isolate Lai) (HIV-1).
   9101..9281    +  LTR            5' LTR (truncated): truncated 5' long terminal repeat (LTR) from HIV-1
   9353..9474    +  polyA_signal   SV40 poly(A) signal: SV40 polyadenylation signal
   9514..9649    +  rep_origin     SV40 ori: SV40 origin of replication
   9670..9688    -  promoter       T7 promoter: promoter for bacteriophage T7 RNA polymerase
   9696..9851    +  CDS            lacZα (fragment): LacZα fragment of β-galactosidase; lacZ fragment
   9856..10284   +  rep_origin     f1 ori (sequence partly withheld): f1 bacteriophage origin of replication; arrow indicates direction of (+) strand synthesis
  10337..10441   +  promoter       AmpR promoter: bla
  10442..11302   +  CDS            AmpR: β-lactamase; bla; confers resistance to ampicillin, carbenicillin, and related antibiotics
