[The description below was written by a language model from this plasmid's Addgene catalogue record and pLannotate feature annotations shown in this document.]
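Description:
pLenti-CMV_ACE2-Flag_Hygro is an 11.4 kb HIV-1-based lentiviral transfer plasmid for mammalian expression, built on the pLenti CMV Hygro DEST backbone and intended for generating cell lines that stably express Flag-tagged human ACE2. In bacteria it is maintained through a high-copy ColE1/pUC-type origin and selected with ampicillin via the β-lactamase gene. An f1 origin, an SV40 origin and remnants of lac/lacZα cloning sequence with T3 and T7 promoters are also present in the backbone.

The viral portion begins with an RSV promoter fused to a truncated 5' LTR, an arrangement that drives transcription of the viral genome in packaging cells. It is followed by the Ψ packaging signal with a partial gag sequence, the Rev response element for nuclear export of the unspliced genome, and the cPPT/CTS, which aids transduction. The downstream LTR is also annotated as truncated and is followed by an SV40 polyadenylation signal.

Between the LTRs, the CMV immediate-early enhancer and promoter drive the human ACE2 coding sequence. A short C-terminal Flag epitope follows directly; the annotation software reports it as a fragment of 3xFLAG, consistent with the catalogue's single Flag tag. The insert is flanked by sequences annotated as attR1 and attR2, a trace of the Gateway destination vector, although the record does not state how the insert was introduced. A WPRE downstream enhances transcript stability and expression. A separate mouse PGK promoter drives the hygromycin resistance gene, allowing selection of transduced cells.

ACE2 is the entry receptor for SARS-CoV-2. The associated publication concerns viral infection, so a use in making cells permissive to coronavirus infection is plausible, but the record itself states only stable line generation.
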