Addgene plasmid #191998: pLenti-CMV_ACE2-Flag_Hygro
Purpose: Lentiviral vector to generate flag-tagged ACE2 stable expressing cell line
Depositing lab: Jan Carette. Depositing organization: Stanford University. Publication: The human disease gene LYSET is essential for lysosomal enzyme transport and viral infection. Richards CM, Jabs S, Qiao W, Varanese LD, Schweizer M, Mosen PR, Riley NM, Klussendorf M, Zengel JR, Flynn RA, Rustagi A, Widen JC, Peters CE, Ooi YS, Xie X, Shi PY, Bartenschlager R, Puschnik AS, Bogyo M, Bertozzi CR, Blish CA, Winter D, Nagamine CM, Braulke T, Carette JE. Science. 2022 Sep 8:eabn5648. doi: 10.1126/science.abn5648. PubMed 36074821.
Backbone
  Vector backbone: pLenti CMV Hygro DEST (w117-1)
  Backbone manufacturer: addgene #17454
  Vector type: Mammalian Expression, Lentiviral
  Selectable markers: Hygromycin
Growth in bacteria
  Bacterial resistance: Ampicillin, 100 μg/mL
  Growth temperature: 30°C
  Growth strain: NEB Stable
  Copy number: Unknown
Gene/Insert
  Gene/Insert name: ACE2
  Species: H. sapiens (human)
  Entrez Gene: ACE2 (a.k.a. ACEH)
  Tag / fusion protein: Flag (C terminal on insert)
Terms and licenses: Academic/Nonprofit Terms; Industry Terms: Not Available to Industry
How to cite: pLenti-CMV_ACE2-Flag_Hygro was a gift from Jan Carette (Addgene plasmid # 191998 ; http://n2t.net/addgene:191998 ; RRID:Addgene_191998)
